Addgene plasmid #238904: twinStrep_FLAG_aMFx1 (4a)
Purpose: Plasmid insert contains the aMFx1, FLAG and twinStrep C-terminal tag sequences for use in Combinatorial Golden Gate Assembly (BsaI restriction sites).
Depositing lab: Joseph Brock. Depositing organization: Australian National University. Publication: High-throughput optimisation of protein secretion in yeast via an engineered biosensor. Cleaver A, Luo R, Smith OB, Murphy L, Schwessinger B, Brock J. Trends Biotechnol. 2025 Apr;43(4):838-867. doi: 10.1016/j.tibtech.2024.11.010. Epub 2024 Dec 13. PubMed 39674781.
Backbone
  Vector backbone: High Copy Chloramphenicol
  Backbone manufacturer: TWIST bioscience
  Vector type: Synthetic Biology
Growth in bacteria
  Bacterial resistance: Chloramphenicol, 25 μg/mL
  Growth temperature: 37°C
  Growth strain: DH5alpha
  Copy number: High Copy
Gene/Insert
  Gene/Insert name: twinStrep_FLAG_aMFx1
  Species: Synthetic
  Cloning method: Golden Gate
Terms and licenses: Academic/Nonprofit Terms; Industry Terms: Not Available to Industry
How to cite: twinStrep_FLAG_aMFx1 (4a) was a gift from Joseph Brock (Addgene plasmid # 238904 ; http://n2t.net/addgene:238904 ; RRID:Addgene_238904)
