[The description below was written by a language model from this plasmid's Addgene catalogue record and pLannotate feature annotations shown in this document.]
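Description:
twinStrep_FLAG_aMFx1 (4a) is a small (about 2.3 kb) synthetic-biology part plasmid built on a commercial high-copy chloramphenicol cloning backbone. It is maintained in E. coli through a high-copy ColE1/pUC-type origin and selected with chloramphenicol, with resistance provided by a cat (chloramphenicol acetyltransferase) gene driven by its native cat promoter and followed by a lambda t0 terminator. Short remnants of a lac operator and lacZα are also annotated; these appear to be leftover backbone sequence rather than functional elements. No yeast origin, yeast marker or promoter driving the insert is annotated, consistent with a storage vector for a part rather than an expression construct.

The payload is a short synthetic insert encoding a composite C-terminal tag module made of a twinStrep affinity tag, a FLAG epitope and "aMFx1", which from the name and the annotation appears to be a single copy of the yeast alpha mating factor peptide. The automated annotation picks up a FLAG-matching fragment followed immediately by a short segment matching the Saccharomyces cerevisiae MF(ALPHA)2 pheromone precursor; the twinStrep portion is not annotated but is named in the record and presumably lies just upstream. According to the record, the insert is flanked by BsaI sites so it can be released and joined with other parts in combinatorial Golden Gate assembly; the "4a" label is probably its assembly position, though the record does not define it.

The associated work concerns high-throughput optimisation of protein secretion in yeast using an engineered biosensor. In that context, the module would append purification and detection tags, plus a pheromone peptide that could serve as a biosensor-detectable signal, to secreted proteins of interest, although the record does not spell out this mechanism.
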