Features (pLannotate 1.2.2; 8 found; start..end, strand, type, name):
     79..94      -  protein_bind   lac operator (fragment): The lac repressor binds to the lac operator to inhibit transcription in E. coli. This inhibition can be relieved by adding lactose or isopropyl-β-D-thiogalactopyranoside (IPTG). lac repressor encoded by lacI
    245..833     -  rep_origin     ori: high-copy-number ColE1/pMB1/pBR322/pUC origin of replication
    966..1060    -  terminator     lambda t0 terminator: transcription terminator from phage lambda
   1084..1740    -  CDS            cat: CAT_ECOLX - Experimental evidence at protein level: Swiss-Prot protein existence level 1. This enzyme is an effector of chloramphenicol resistance in bacteria. From Escherichia coli. This protein is used as a marker in many commonly used cloning vectors, such as pACYC184.
   1741..1843    -  promoter       cat promoter: promoter of the E. coli cat gene encoding chloramphenicol acetyltransferase
   1918..1961    -  CDS            lacZα (fragment): LacZα fragment of β-galactosidase; lacZ fragment
   2146..2164    +  CDS            3xFLAG (fragment): three tandem FLAG® epitope tags
   2170..2235    +  CDS            MF(ALPHA)2 (fragment): MFAL2_YEAST - Also known as MF-ALPHA-2, MFAL2. Experimental evidence at protein level: Swiss-Prot protein existence level 1. The active factor is excreted into the culture medium by haploid cells of the alpha mating type and acts on cells of the opposite mating type (type A). It mediates the conjugation process between the two types by inhibiting the initiation of DNA synthesis in type a cells and synchronizing them with type alpha. From Saccharomyces cerevisiae (strain ATCC 204508 / S288c) (Baker's yeast).
>Addgene plasmid #238904 | twinStrep_FLAG_aMFx1 (4a) | addgene full sequence | sequence record 478376 | Addgene NGS Result
AGGCTAGGTGGAGGCTCAGTGATGATAAGTCTGCGATGGTGGATGCATGTGTCATGGTCATAGCTGTTTC
CTGTGTGAAATTGTTATCCGCTCAGAGGGCACAATCCTATTCCGCGCTATCCGACAATCTCCAAGACATT
AGGTGGAGTTCAGTTCGGCGTATGGCATATGTCGCTGGAAAGAACATGTGAGCAAAAGGCCAGCAAAAGG
CCAGGAACCGTAAAAAGGCCGCGTTGCTGGCGTTTTTCCATAGGCTCCGCCCCCCTGACGAGCATCACAA
AAATCGACGCTCAAGTCAGAGGTGGCGAAACCCGACAGGACTATAAAGATACCAGGCGTTTCCCCCTGGA
AGCTCCCTCGTGCGCTCTCCTGTTCCGACCCTGCCGCTTACCGGATACCTGTCCGCCTTTCTCCCTTCGG
GAAGCGTGGCGCTTTCTCATAGCTCACGCTGTAGGTATCTCAGTTCGGTGTAGGTCGTTCGCTCCAAGCT
GGGCTGTGTGCACGAACCCCCCGTTCAGCCCGACCGCTGCGCCTTATCCGGTAACTATCGTCTTGAGTCC
AACCCGGTAAGACACGACTTATCGCCACTGGCAGCAGCCACTGGTAACAGGATTAGCAGAGCGAGGTATG
TAGGCGGTGCTACAGAGTTCTTGAAGTGGTGGCCTAACTACGGCTACACTAGAAGAACAGTATTTGGTAT
CTGCGCTCTGCTGAAGCCAGTTACCTTCGGAAAAAGAGTTGGTAGCTCTTGATCCGGCAAACAAACCACC
GCTGGTAGCGGTGGTTTTTTTGTTTGCAAGCAGCAGATTACGCGCAGAAAAAAAGGATCTCAAGAAGATC
CTTTGATCTTTTCTACGGGGTCTGACGCTCTATTCAACAAAGCCGCCGTCCCGTCAAGTCAGCGTAAATG
GGTAGGGGGCTTCAAATCGTCCCCCCATACGATATAAGTTGTTACTAGTGCTTGGATTCTCACCAATAAA
AAACGCCCGGCGGCAACCGAGCGTTCTGAACAAATCCAGATGGAGTTCTGAGGTCATTACTGGATCTATC
AACAGGAGTCCAAGCGAGCTCGATATCAAATTACGCCCCGCCCTGCCACTCATCGCAGTACTGTTGTAAT
TCATTAAGCATTCTGCCGACATGGAAGCCATCACAAACGGCATGATGAACCTGAATCGCCAGCGGCATCA
GCACCTTGTCGCCTTGCGTATAATATTTGCCCATGGTGAAAACGGGGGCGAAGAAGTTGTCCATATTGGC
CACGTTTAAATCAAAACTGGTGAAACTCACCCAGGGATTGGCTGAGACGAAAAACATATTCTCAATAAAC
CCTTTAGGGAAATAGGCCAGGTTTTCACCGTAACACGCCACATCTTGCGAATATATGTGTAGAAACTGCC
GGAAATCGTCGTGGTATTCACTCCAGAGCGATGAAAACGTTTCAGTTTGCTCATGGAAAACGGTGTAACA
AGGGTGAACACTATCCCATATCACCAGCTCACCGTCTTTCATTGCCATACGAAATTCCGGATGAGCATTC
ATCAGGCGGGCAAGAATGTGAATAAAGGCCGGATAAAACTTGTGCTTATTTTTCTTTACGGTCTTTAAAA
AGGCCGTAATATCCAGCTGAACGGTCTGGTTATAGGTACATTGAGCAACTGACTGAAATGCCTCAAAATG
TTCTTTACGATGCCATTGGGATATATCAACGGTGGTATATCCAGTGATTTTTTTCTCCATTTTAGCTTCC
TTAGCTCCTGAAAATCTCGATAACTCAAAAAATACGCCCGGTAGTGATCTTATTTCATTATGGTGAAAGT
TGGAACCTCTTACGTGCCGATCAACGTCTCATTGATACCTGAAACAAAACCCATCGTACGGCCAAGGAAG
TCTCCAATAACTGTGATCCACCACAAGCGCCAGGGTTTTCCCAGTCACGACGTTGTAAAACGACGGCCAG
TCATGCATAATCCGCACGCATCTGGAATAAGGAAGTGCCATTCCGCCTGACCTGCATCGTCTCATCGGTC
TCAATCCGGTGGTGGTTCTTGGTCCCATCCACAATTTGAAAAAGGTGGTGGTTCTGGTGGTGGTTCTGGT
GGTTCTGCTTGGTCCCATCCACAATTTGAAAAAGGATCCGACTATAAGGATGACGACGATAAGGCTGGAT
CTAAGCGTGAGGCGGACGCTGAGGCATGGCATTGGTTACAATTAAAGCCAGGGCAGCCAATGTATTAATG
GCTGAGACCTGAGACGGCATGTATGACCGCGTTTCGAGTTGAAGAAGGAAACTTATGATCTGCCATACGG
GGCAC
